LOCUS       Exported 6596 bp ds-DNA circular SYN 15-JUN-2022
DEFINITION  synthetic circular DNA
ACCESSION   .
VERSION     .
KEYWORDS    pT3-EF1a-Bmi1
SOURCE      synthetic DNA construct
  ORGANISM  synthetic DNA construct
REFERENCE   1 (bases 1 to 6596)
  AUTHORS   Xu CR, Lee S, Ho C, Bommi P, Huang SA, Cheung ST, Dimri GP, Chen X
  TITLE     Bmi1 functions as an oncogene independent of Ink4A/Arf repression in
            hepatic carcinogenesis.
  JOURNAL   Mol Cancer Res. 2009 Dec;7(12):1937-45. Epub 2009 Nov 24.
  PUBMED    19934271
REFERENCE   2 (bases 1 to 6596)
  AUTHORS   .
  TITLE     Direct Submission
  JOURNAL   Exported Jun 15, 2022 from SnapGene Server 1.1.58
            http://www.snapgene.com
FEATURES             Location/Qualifiers
     source          1..6596
                     /organism="synthetic DNA construct"
                     /mol_type="other DNA"
     primer_bind     147..166
                     /label=pBR322ori-F
                     /note="pBR322 origin, forward primer"
     primer_bind     400..417
                     /label=L4440
                     /note="L4440 vector, forward primer"
     protein_bind    534..555
                     /label=CAP binding site
                     /bound_moiety="E. coli catabolite activator protein"
                     /note="CAP binding activates transcription in the presence
                     of cAMP."
     promoter        570..600
                     /label=lac promoter
                     /note="promoter for the E. coli lac operon"
     protein_bind    608..624
                     /label=lac operator
                     /bound_moiety="lac repressor encoded by lacI"
                     /note="The lac repressor binds to the lac operator to
                     inhibit transcription in E. coli. This inhibition can be
                     relieved by adding lactose or
                     isopropyl-beta-D-thiogalactopyranoside (IPTG)."
     primer_bind     613..635
                     /label=M13/pUC Reverse
                     /note="In lacZ gene"
     primer_bind     632..648
                     /label=M13 rev
                     /note="common sequencing primer, one of multiple similar
                     variants"
     primer_bind     632..648
                     /label=M13 Reverse
                     /note="In lacZ gene. Also called M13-rev"
     primer_bind     complement(1074..1093)
                     /label=EBV-rev
                     /note="SV40 polyA terminator, reverse primer"
     protein_bind    complement(1146..1179)
                     /label=loxP
                     /bound_moiety="Cre recombinase"
                     /note="Cre-mediated recombination occurs in the 8-bp core
                     sequence (GCATACAT)."
     promoter        1320..2498
                     /label=EF-1-alpha promoter
                     /note="strong constitutive promoter for human elongation
                     factor EF-1-alpha"
     intron          1551..2489
                     /label=EF-1-alpha intron A
                     /note="intron upstream of the start codon of human
                     EF-1-alpha"
     primer_bind     2446..2466
                     /label=EF1a-F
                     /note="Human elongation factor-1a promoter, forward primer"
     primer_bind     2515..2534
                     /label=T7
                     /note="T7 promoter, forward primer"
     promoter        2515..2533
                     /label=T7 promoter
                     /note="promoter for bacteriophage T7 RNA polymerase"
     protein_bind    2612..2636
                     /gene="mutant version of attB"
                     /label=attB1
                     /bound_moiety="BP Clonase(TM)"
                     /note="recombination site for the Gateway(R) BP reaction"
     CDS             3635..3661
                     /codon_start=1
                     /product="HA (human influenza hemagglutinin) epitope tag"
                     /label=HA
                     /translation="YPYDVPDYA"
     protein_bind    complement(3681..3705)
                     /gene="mutant version of attB"
                     /label=attB2
                     /bound_moiety="BP Clonase(TM)"
                     /note="recombination site for the Gateway(R) BP reaction"
     CDS             3758..3799
                     /codon_start=1
                     /product="epitope tag from simian virus 5"
                     /label=V5 tag
                     /translation="GKPIPNPLLGLDST"
     primer_bind     complement(3837..3854)
                     /label=BGH-rev
                     /note="Bovine growth hormone terminator, reverse primer.
                     Also called BGH reverse"
     polyA_signal    3843..4067
                     /label=bGH poly(A) signal
                     /note="bovine growth hormone polyadenylation signal"
     protein_bind    complement(4137..4170)
                     /label=loxP
                     /bound_moiety="Cre recombinase"
                     /note="Cre-mediated recombination occurs in the 8-bp core
                     sequence (GCATACAT)."
     primer_bind     4226..4246
                     /label=pBABE 3'
                     /note="SV40 enhancer, reverse primer for pBABE vectors"
     primer_bind     complement(4628..4645)
                     /label=M13 Forward
                     /note="In lacZ gene. Also called M13-F20 or M13 (-21)
                     Forward"
     primer_bind     complement(4628..4644)
                     /label=M13 fwd
                     /note="common sequencing primer, one of multiple similar
                     variants"
     primer_bind     complement(4637..4659)
                     /label=M13/pUC Forward
                     /note="In lacZ gene"
     primer_bind     complement(4853..4872)
                     /label=pRS-marker
                     /note="pRS vectors, use to sequence yeast selectable
                     marker"
     primer_bind     4972..4994
                     /label=pGEX 3'
                     /note="pGEX vectors, reverse primer"
     primer_bind     complement(5032..5050)
                     /label=pBRforEco
                     /note="pBR322 vectors, upsteam of EcoRI site, forward
                     primer"
     promoter        5118..5222
                     /gene="bla"
                     /label=AmpR promoter
     CDS             5223..6083
                     /codon_start=1
                     /gene="bla"
                     /product="beta-lactamase"
                     /label=AmpR
                     /note="confers resistance to ampicillin, carbenicillin, and
                     related antibiotics"
                     /translation="MSIQHFRVALIPFFAAFCLPVFAHPETLVKVKDAEDQLGARVGYI
                     ELDLNSGKILESFRPEERFPMMSTFKVLLCGAVLSRIDAGQEQLGRRIHYSQNDLVEYS
                     PVTEKHLTDGMTVRELCSAAITMSDNTAANLLLTTIGGPKELTAFLHNMGDHVTRLDRW
                     EPELNEAIPNDERDTTMPVAMATTLRKLLTGELLTLASRQQLIDWMEADKVAGPLLRSA
                     LPAGWFIADKSGAGERGSRGIIAALGPDGKPSRIVVIYTTGSQATMDERNRQIAEIGAS
                     LIKHW"
     primer_bind     complement(5441..5460)
                     /label=Amp-R
                     /note="Ampicillin resistance gene, reverse primer"
     rep_origin      6254..246
                     /direction=RIGHT
                     /label=ori
                     /note="high-copy-number ColE1/pMB1/pBR322/pUC origin of
                     replication"
ORIGIN
        1 agcttggagc gaacgaccta caccgaactg agatacctac agcgtgagct atgagaaagc
       61 gccacgcttc ccgaagggag aaaggcggac aggtatccgg taagcggcag ggtcggaaca
      121 ggagagcgca cgagggagct tccaggggga aacgcctggt atctttatag tcctgtcggg
      181 tttcgccacc tctgacttga gcgtcgattt ttgtgatgct cgtcaggggg gcggagccta
      241 tggaaaaacg ccagcaacgc ggccttttta cggttcctgg ccttttgctg gccttttgct
      301 cacatgttct ttcctgcgtt atcccctgat tctgtggata accgtattac cgcctttgag
      361 tgagctgata ccgctcgccg cagccgaacg accgagcgca gcgagtcagt gagcgaggaa
      421 gcggaagagc gcccaatacg caaaccgcct ctccccgcgc gttggccgat tcattaatgc
      481 agctggcacg acaggtttcc cgactggaaa gcgggcagtg agcgcaacgc aattaatgtg
      541 agttagctca ctcattaggc accccaggct ttacacttta tgcttccggc tcgtatgttg
      601 tgtggaattg tgagcggata acaatttcac acaggaaaca gctatgacca tgattacgcc
      661 aagcttgcat gcctgcaggt cgactctaga cctatacagt tgaagtcgga agtttacata
      721 cacttaagtt ggagtcatta aaactcgttt ttcaactact ccacaaattt cttgttaaca
      781 aacaatagtt ttggcaagtc agttaggaca tctactttgt gcatgacaca agtcattttt
      841 ccaacaattg tttacagaca gattatttca cttataattc actgtatcac aattccagtg
      901 ggtcagaagt ttacatacac taagttgact gtgcctttaa acagcttgga aaattccaga
      961 aaatgatgtc atggctttag aagcttctga tagactaatt gacatcattt gagtcaattg
     1021 gaggtgtacc tgtggatgta tttcaagggg atccagacat gataagatac attgatgagt
     1081 ttggacaaac cacaactaga atgcagcggc cgctagctcg agatcttaat taaactagta
     1141 tcgatataac ttcgtataat gtatgctata cgaagttata tgtacgggcc agatatacgc
     1201 gttgacattg attattgact aggcttttgc aaaaagcttt gcaaagatgg ataaagtttt
     1261 aaacagagag gaatctttgc agctaatgga ccttctaggt cttgaaagga gtgggaattg
     1321 gctccggtgc ccgtcagtgg gcagagcgca catcgcccac agtccccgag aagttggggg
     1381 gaggggtcgg caattgaacc ggtgcctaga gaaggtggcg cggggtaaac tgggaaagtg
     1441 atgtcgtgta ctggctccgc ctttttcccg agggtggggg agaaccgtat ataagtgcag
     1501 tagtcgccgt gaacgttctt tttcgcaacg ggtttgccgc cagaacacag gtaagtgccg
     1561 tgtgtggttc ccgcgggcct ggcctcttta cgggttatgg cccttgcgtg ccttgaatta
     1621 cttccacctg gctgcagtac gtgattcttg atcccgagct tcgggttgga agtgggtggg
     1681 agagttcgag gccttgcgct taaggagccc cttcgcctcg tgcttgagtt gaggcctggc
     1741 ctgggcgctg gggccgccgc gtgcgaatct ggtggcacct tcgcgcctgt ctcgctgctt
     1801 tcgataagtc tctagccatt taaaattttt gatgacctgc tgcgacgctt tttttctggc
     1861 aagatagtct tgtaaatgcg ggccaagatc tgcacactgg tatttcggtt tttggggccg
     1921 cgggcggcga cggggcccgt gcgtcccagc gcacatgttc ggcgaggcgg ggcctgcgag
     1981 cgcggccacc gagaatcgga cgggggtagt ctcaagctgg ccggcctgct ctggtgcctg
     2041 gcctcgcgcc gccgtgtatc gccccgccct gggcggcaag gctggcccgg tcggcaccag
     2101 ttgcgtgagc ggaaagatgg ccgcttcccg gccctgctgc agggagctca aaatggagga
     2161 cgcggcgctc gggagagcgg gcgggtgagt cacccacaca aaggaaaagg gcctttccgt
     2221 cctcagccgt cgcttcatgt gactccacgg agtaccgggc gccgtccagg cacctcgatt
     2281 agttctcgag cttttggagt acgtcgtctt taggttgggg ggaggggttt tatgcgatgg
     2341 agtttcccca cactgagtgg gtggagactg aagttaggcc agcttggcac ttgatgtaat
     2401 tctccttgga atttgccctt tttgagtttg gatcttggtt cattctcaag cctcagacag
     2461 tggttcaaag tttttttctt ccatttcagg tgtcgtgagg aattagcttg gtactaatac
     2521 gactcactat agggagaccc aagctggcta ggtaagcttg gtaccgagct cggatccact
     2581 agtccagtgt ggtggaattc tgcagatatc aacaagtttg tacaaaaaag caggctccgc
     2641 ggccgccccc ttcaccatgc atcgaacaac gagaatcaag atcactgagc taaatcccca
     2701 cctgatgtgt gtgctttgtg gagggtactt cattgatgcc acaaccataa tagaatgtct
     2761 acattccttc tgtaaaacgt gtattgttcg ttacctggag accagcaagt attgtcctat
     2821 ttgtgatgtc caagttcaca agaccagacc actactgaat ataaggtcag ataaaactct
     2881 ccaagatatt gtatacaaat tagttccagg gcttttcaaa aatgaaatga agagaagaag
     2941 ggatttttat gcagctcatc cttctgctga tgctgccaat ggctctaatg aagatagagg
     3001 agaggttgca gatgaagata agagaattat aactgatgat gagataataa gcttatccat
     3061 tgaattcttt gaccagaaca gattggatcg gaaagtaaac aaagacaaag agaaatctaa
     3121 ggaggaggtg aatgataaaa gatacttacg atgcccagca gcaatgactg tgatgcactt
     3181 aagaaagttt ctcagaagta aaatggacat acctaatact ttccagattg atgtcatgta
     3241 tgaggaggaa cctttaaagg attattatac actaatggat attgcctaca tttatacctg
     3301 gagaaggaat ggtccacttc cattgaaata cagagttcga cctacttgta aaagaatgaa
     3361 gatcagtcac cagagagatg gactgacaaa tgctggagaa ctggaaagtg actctgggag
     3421 tgacaaggcc aacagcccag caggaggtat tccctccacc tcttcttgtt tgcctagccc
     3481 cagtactcca gtgcagtctc ctcatccaca gtttcctcac atttccagta ctatgaatgg
     3541 aaccagcaac agccccagcg gtaaccacca atcttctttt gccaatagac ctcgaaaatc
     3601 atcagtaaat gggtcatcag caacttcttc tggttatcca tatgacgtcc cagactatgc
     3661 ctgaaagggt gggcgcgccg acccagcttt cttgtacaaa gtggttgata tccagcacag
     3721 tggcggccgc tcgagtctag agggcccgcg gttcgaaggt aagcctatcc ctaaccctct
     3781 cctcggtctc gattctacgc gtaccggtta gtaatgagtt taaacccgct gatcagcctc
     3841 gactgtgcct tctagttgcc agccatctgt tgtttgcccc tcccccgtgc cttccttgac
     3901 cctggaaggt gccactccca ctgtcctttc ctaataaaat gaggaaattg catcgcattg
     3961 tctgagtagg tgtcattcta ttctgggggg tggggtgggg caggacagca agggggagga
     4021 ttgggaagac aatagcaggc atgctgggga tgcggtgggc tctatggctt ctgaggcgga
     4081 aagaaccagc tggggctcta gggggtatcc ccacgcgccc tgtagcggcg cattaaataa
     4141 cttcgtataa tgtatgctat acgaagttat atcgtatgca tgctttgcat acttctgcct
     4201 gctggggagc ctggggactt tccacaccct aactgacaca cattccacag aattccttga
     4261 aatacatcca caggtacacc tccaattgac tcaaatgatg tcaattagtc tatcagaagc
     4321 ttctaaagcc atgacatcat tttctggaat tttccaagct gtttaaaggc acagtcaact
     4381 tagtgtatgt aaacttctga cccactggaa ttgtgataca gtgaattata agtgaaataa
     4441 tctgtctgta aacaattgtt ggaaaaatga cttgtgtcat gcacaaagta gatgtcctaa
     4501 ctgacttgcc aaaactattg tttgttaaca agaaatttgt ggagtagttg aaaaacgagt
     4561 tttaatgact ccaacttaag tgtatgtaaa cttccgactt caactgtagg gtaccgagct
     4621 cgaattcact ggccgtcgtt ttacaacgtc gtgactggga aaaccctggc gttacccaac
     4681 ttaatcgcct tgcagcacat ccccctttcg ccagctggcg taatagcgaa gaggcccgca
     4741 ccgatcgccc ttcccaacag ttgcgcagcc tgaatggcga atggcgcctg atgcggtatt
     4801 ttctccttac gcatctgtgc ggtatttcac accgcatatg gtgcactctc agtacaatct
     4861 gctctgatgc cgcatagtta agccagcccc gacacccgcc aacacccgct gacgcgccct
     4921 gacgggcttg tctgctcccg gcatccgctt acagacaagc tgtgaccgtc tccgggagct
     4981 gcatgtgtca gaggttttca ccgtcatcac cgaaacgcgc gagacgaaag ggcctcgtga
     5041 tacgcctatt tttataggtt aatgtcatga taataatggt ttcttagacg tcaggtggca
     5101 cttttcgggg aaatgtgcgc ggaaccccta tttgtttatt tttctaaata cattcaaata
     5161 tgtatccgct catgagacaa taaccctgat aaatgcttca ataatattga aaaaggaaga
     5221 gtatgagtat tcaacatttc cgtgtcgccc ttattccctt ttttgcggca ttttgccttc
     5281 ctgtttttgc tcacccagaa acgctggtga aagtaaaaga tgctgaagat cagttgggtg
     5341 cacgagtggg ttacatcgaa ctggatctca acagcggtaa gatccttgag agttttcgcc
     5401 ccgaagaacg ttttccaatg atgagcactt ttaaagttct gctatgtggc gcggtattat
     5461 cccgtattga cgccgggcaa gagcaactcg gtcgccgcat acactattct cagaatgact
     5521 tggttgagta ctcaccagtc acagaaaagc atcttacgga tggcatgaca gtaagagaat
     5581 tatgcagtgc tgccataacc atgagtgata acactgcggc caacttactt ctgacaacga
     5641 tcggaggacc gaaggagcta accgcttttt tgcacaacat gggggatcat gtaactcgcc
     5701 ttgatcgttg ggaaccggag ctgaatgaag ccataccaaa cgacgagcgt gacaccacga
     5761 tgcctgtagc aatggcaaca acgttgcgca aactattaac tggcgaacta cttactctag
     5821 cttcccggca acaattaata gactggatgg aggcggataa agttgcagga ccacttctgc
     5881 gctcggccct tccggctggc tggtttattg ctgataaatc tggagccggt gagcgtgggt
     5941 ctcgcggtat cattgcagca ctggggccag atggtaagcc ctcccgtatc gtagttatct
     6001 acacgacggg gagtcaggca actatggatg aacgaaatag acagatcgct gagataggtg
     6061 cctcactgat taagcattgg taactgtcag accaagttta ctcatatata ctttagattg
     6121 atttaaaact tcatttttaa tttaaaagga tctaggtgaa gatccttttt gataatctca
     6181 tgaccaaaat cccttaacgt gagttttcgt tccactgagc gtcagacccc gtagaaaaga
     6241 tcaaaggatc ttcttgagat cctttttttc tgcgcgtaat ctgctgcttg caaacaaaaa
     6301 aaccaccgct accagcggtg gtttgtttgc cggatcaaga gctaccaact ctttttccga
     6361 aggtaactgg cttcagcaga gcgcagatac caaatactgt tcttctagtg tagccgtagt
     6421 taggccacca cttcaagaac tctgtagcac cgcctacata cctcgctctg ctaatcctgt
     6481 taccagtggc tgctgccagt ggcgataagt cgtgtcttac cgggttggac tcaagacgat
     6541 agttaccgga taaggcgcag cggtcgggct gaacgggggg ttcgtgcaca cagccc
//
