[The description below was written by a language model from this plasmid's Addgene catalogue record and the feature table of its GenBank file.]
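Description:
pT3-EF1a-Bmi1 is a mammalian expression plasmid built on the pT3-EF1a backbone, a Sleeping Beauty (SB) transposon vector. It is propagated in E. coli through a high-copy ColE1/pUC-type origin and selected with ampicillin via the bla (AmpR) gene. Residual lac promoter/operator and M13 primer sites reflect its pUC-style cloning ancestry. The sequence record is 6,596 bp, which is smaller than the roughly 7 kb the catalogue lists for the empty backbone. This is plausible for a Gateway destination vector that loses its selection cassette on recombination, though the record does not explain the difference.

The payload is human BMI1, a Polycomb-group RING finger protein (also known as PCGF4 or RNF51), carrying a C-terminal HA epitope tag. It was inserted by Gateway cloning and lies between attB1 and attB2 sites, although the BMI1 coding region itself is not annotated in the feature table. Expression is driven by the strong constitutive human EF-1α promoter, including its first intron, and transcripts are terminated by a bovine growth hormone polyadenylation signal. A T7 promoter sits just upstream of the insert. A vector-encoded V5 tag lies downstream of attB2, and the record does not indicate whether it is translated.

Two loxP sites bracket the expression cassette. According to the depositor, loxP sites flank the SB inverted repeats, which are not annotated in the feature table, so the plasmid should not be combined with Cre in vivo. The associated publication concerns the oncogenic role of Bmi1 in hepatic carcinogenesis. This is consistent with transposase-mediated stable integration and expression of the cassette in liver cells, although the record does not describe a delivery method.
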