Addgene plasmid #31783: pT3-EF1a-Bmi1
Depositing lab: Xin Chen. Depositing organization: University of California, San Francisco (UCSF). Publication: Bmi1 functions as an oncogene independent of Ink4A/Arf repression in hepatic carcinogenesis. Xu CR, Lee S, Ho C, Bommi P, Huang SA, Cheung ST, Dimri GP, Chen X. Mol Cancer Res. 2009 Dec;7(12):1937-45. Epub 2009 Nov 24. 10.1158/1541-7786.MCR-09-0333 PubMed 19934271.
Backbone
  Vector backbone: pT3-EF1a
  Backbone size w/o insert (bp): 7000
  Vector type: Mammalian Expression
Growth in bacteria
  Bacterial resistance: Ampicillin, 100 μg/mL
  Growth temperature: 37°C
  Growth strain: DH5alpha
  Copy number: Unknown
Gene/Insert
  Gene/Insert name: Bmi1
  Species: H. sapiens (human)
  Entrez Gene: BMI1 (a.k.a. FLVI2/BMI1, PCGF4, RNF51, flvi-2/bmi-1)
  Promoter: EF1alpha
  Tag / fusion protein: HA (C terminal on insert)
  Cloning method: Gateway Cloning
  Sequencing primers: 5′ EF-1a-Fwd
Terms and licenses: Academic/Nonprofit Terms; Industry Terms: Not Available to Industry
Depositor comments: This plasmid is in the pT3-EF1a vector which contains loxP sites flanking the inverted repeats of SB (sleeping beauty) sequence. Therefore this plasmid cannot not used with Cre for in vivo studies.
How to cite: pT3-EF1a-Bmi1 was a gift from Xin Chen (Addgene plasmid # 31783 ; http://n2t.net/addgene:31783 ; RRID:Addgene_31783)
