>Addgene plasmid #31783 | pT3-EF1a-Bmi1 | addgene partial sequence | sequence record 37702 | V5-Rev 5'-ACCGAGGAGAGGGTTAGGGAT-3'
GCCTCTAGACTCGAGCGGCCGCCACTGTGCTGGATATCAACCACTTTGTACAAGAAAGCTGGGTCGGCGC
GCCCACCCTTTCAGGCATAGTCTGGGACGTCATATGGATAACCAGAAGAAGTTGCTGATGACCCATTTAC
TGATGATTTTCGAGGTCTATTGGCAAAAGAAGATTGGTGGTTACCGCTGGGGCTGTTGCTGGTTCCATTC
ATAGTACTGGAAATGTGAGGAAACTGTGGATGAGGAGACTGCACTGGAGTACTGGGGCTAGGCAAACAAG
AAGAGGTGGAGGGAATACCTCCTGCTGGGCTGTTGGCCTTGTCACTCCCAGAGTCACTTTCCAGTTCTCC
AGCATTTGTCAGTCCATCTCTCTGGTGACTGATCTTCATTCTTTTACAAGTAGGTCGAACTCTGTATTTC
AATGGAAGTGGACCATTCCTTCTCCAGGTATAAATGTAGGCAATATCCATTAGTGTATAATAATCCTTTA
AAGGTTCCTCCTCATACATGACATCAATCTGGAAAGTATTAGGTATGTCCATTTTACTTCTGAGAAACTT
TCTTAAGTGCATCACAGTCATTGCTGCTGGGCATCGTAAGTATCTTTTATCATTCACCTCCTCCTTAGAT
TTCTCTTTGTCTTTGTTTACTTTCCGATCCAATCTGTTCTGGTCAAAGAATTCAATGGATAAGCTTATTA
TCTCATCATCAGTTATAATTCTCTTATCTTCATCTGCAACCTCTCCTCTATCTTCATTAGAGCCATTGGC
AGCATCAGCAGAAGGATGAGCTGCATAAAAATCCCTTCTTCTCTTCATTTCATTTTTGAAAAGCCCTGGA
ACTAATTTGTATACAATA
